Addgene plasmid #70653: lentiCRISPR - C3orf17 sgRNA 2
Purpose: Expresses human codon-optimized Cas9 protein and puromycin resistance from EFS promoter and a C3orf17 targeting synthetic single-guide RNA (sgRNA) element from U6 promoter. Lentiviral backbone.
Depositing lab: David Sabatini. Depositing organization: Whitehead Institute for Biomedical Research. Publication: Identification and characterization of essential genes in the human genome. Wang T, Birsoy K, Hughes NW, Krupczak KM, Post Y, Wei JJ, Lander ES, Sabatini DM. Science. 2015 Oct 15. pii: aac7041. 10.1126/science.aac7041 PubMed 26472758.
Backbone
  Vector backbone: lentiCRISPR v1
  Vector type: Mammalian Expression, Lentiviral, CRISPR
Growth in bacteria
  Bacterial resistance: Ampicillin, 100 μg/mL
  Growth temperature: 37°C
  Growth strain: NEB Stable
  Copy number: Unknown
Gene/Insert
  Gene/Insert name: sgRNA against C3orf17
  gRNA/shRNA sequence: GGGCCAAATGGGGTTTGTGG
Terms and licenses: Academic/Nonprofit Terms; Industry Terms: Not Available to Industry
How to cite: lentiCRISPR - C3orf17 sgRNA 2 was a gift from David Sabatini (Addgene plasmid # 70653 ; http://n2t.net/addgene:70653 ; RRID:Addgene_70653)
