[The description below was written by a language model from this plasmid's Addgene catalogue record.]
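Description:
lentiCRISPR - C3orf17 sgRNA 2 is an all-in-one lentiviral CRISPR plasmid built on the lentiCRISPR v1 backbone, designed for Cas9-mediated targeting of C3orf17 in mammalian cells. It is propagated in bacteria under ampicillin selection. The record lists a recombination-deficient growth strain, which is the usual choice for lentiviral plasmids because their repeated terminal sequences can rearrange. The copy number is recorded as unknown, and no feature table is supplied, so details such as the origin of replication and the individual viral elements are not itemised here.

The plasmid carries two expression units. A U6 promoter, an RNA polymerase III promoter suited to short non-coding transcripts, drives a synthetic single-guide RNA whose spacer targets C3orf17. This is the second of the guides against that gene, as the name indicates. Separately, the EFS promoter, a compact form of the EF-1α promoter, drives a human codon-optimized Cas9 together with puromycin resistance, so transduced cells receive nuclease, guide and selectable marker from a single integrated provirus. The record does not state how Cas9 and the puromycin marker are linked within that transcript.

After packaging into lentiviral particles and transduction, puromycin selection enriches for cells carrying the cassette. In these cells the guide directs Cas9 to cut the C3orf17 locus, typically producing disruptive insertions or deletions. The associated publication concerns the identification and characterization of essential genes in the human genome, which is consistent with using this plasmid as an individual knockout reagent to test the loss-of-function phenotype of C3orf17.
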