>Addgene plasmid #70653 | lentiCRISPR - C3orf17 sgRNA 2 | addgene partial sequence | sequence record 128358 | hSpCas9-R1 5'-CGCTCGTGCTTCTTATCCTC-3'
GTCTGTGGAAGAAGCTGTCGTCCACCTTGGCCATCTCGTTGCTGAAGATCTCTTGCAGATAGCAGATCCG
GTTCTTCCGTCTGGTGTATCTTCTTCTGGCGGTTCTCTTCAGCCGGGTGGCCTCGGCTGTTTCGCCGCTG
TCGAACAGCAGGGCTCCGATCAGGTTCTTCTTGATGCTGTGCCGGTCGGTGTTGCCCAGCACCTTGAATT
TCTTGCTGGGCACCTTGTACTCGTCGGTGATCACGGCCCAGCCCACAGAGTTGGTGCCGATGTCCAGGCC
GATGCTGTACTTCTTGTCGGCTGCTGGGACTCCGTGGATACCGACCTTCCGCTTCTTCTTTGGGGCCATC
TTATCGTCATCGTCTTTGTAATCCATGGTGGCGGATCCCGCGTCACGACACCTGTGTTCTGGCGGCAAAC
CCGTTGCGAAAAAGAACGTTCACGGCGACTACTGCACTTATATACGGTTCTCCCCCACCCTCGGGAAAAA
GGCGGAGCCAGTACACGACATCACTTTCCCAGTTTACCCCGCGCCACCTTCTCTAGGCACCGGTTCAATT
GCCGACCCCTCCCCCCAACTTCTCGGGGACTGTGGGCGATGTGCGCTCTGCCCACTGACGGGCACCGGAG
CCACTCGAGCCGGCGCCAAAGTGGATCTCTGCTGTCCCTGTAATAAACCCGAAAATTTTGAATTTTTGTA
ATTTGTTTTTGTAATTCTTTAGTTTGTATGTCTGTTGCTATTATGTCTACTATTCTTTCCCCTGCACTGT
ACCCCCCAATCCCCCCTTTTCTTTTAAAATTGTGGATGAATACTGCCATTTGTCTCAAGATCTAGAATTC
AAAAAAGCACCGACTCGGTGCCACTTTTTCAAGTTGATAACGGACTAGCCTTATTTTAACTTGCTATTTC
TAGCTCTAAAACCCACAAACCCCATTTGGCCCGGTGTTTCGTCCTTTCCACAAGATATATAAAGCCAAGA
AATCGAAATACTTTCAAGTTACGGTAAGCATATGATAGTCCATTTTAAAACATAATTTTAAAACTGCAAA
CTACCCAAGAAATTA
