>Addgene plasmid #70653 | lentiCRISPR - C3orf17 sgRNA 2 | addgene partial sequence | sequence record 128363 | hU6-F 5'-GAGGGCCTATTTCCCATGATT-3'
GGCTGTTAGAGAGATAATTAGAATTAATTTGACTGTAAACACAAAGATATTAGTACAAAATACGTGACGT
AGAAAGTAATAATTTCTTGGGTAGTTTGCAGTTTTAAAATTATGTTTTAAAATGGACTATCATATGCTTA
CCGTAACTTGAAAGTATTTCGATTTCTTGGCTTTATATATCTTGTGGAAAGGACGAAACACCGGGCCAAA
TGGGGTTTGTGGGTTTTAGAGCTAGAAATAGCAAGTTAAAATAAGGCTAGTCCGTTATCAACTTGAAAAA
GTGGCACCGAGTCGGTGCTTTTTTGAATTCTAGATCTTGAGACAAATGGCAGTATTCATCCACAATTTTA
AAAGAAAAGGGGGGATTGGGGGGTACAGTGCAGGGGAAAGAATAGTAGACATAATAGCAACAGACATACA
AACTAAAGAATTACAAAAACAAATTACAAAAATTCAAAATTTTCGGGTTTATTACAGGGACAGCAGAGAT
CCACTTTGGCGCCGGCTCGAGTGGCTCCGGTGCCCGTCAGTGGGCAGAGCGCACATCGCCCACAGTCCCC
GAGAAGTTGGGGGGAGGGGTCGGCAATTGAACCGGTGCCTAGAGAAGGTGGCGCGGGGTAAACTGGGAAA
GTGATGTCGTGTACTGGCTCCGCCTTTTTCCCGAGGGTGGGGGAGAACCGTATATAAGTGCAGTAGTCGC
CGTGAACGTTCTTTTTCGCAACGGGTTTGCCGCCAGAACACAGGTGTCGTGACGCGGGATCCGCCACCAT
GGATTACAAAGACGATGACGATAAGATGGCCCCAAAGAAGAAGCGGAAGGTCGGTATCCACGGAGTCCCA
GCAGCCGACAAGAAGTACAGCATCGGCCTGGACATCGGCACCAACTCTGTGGGCTGGGCCGTGATCACCG
ACGAGTACAAGGTGCCCAGCAAGAAATTCAAGGTGCTGGGCAACACCGACCGGCACAGCATCA
