>Addgene plasmid #70653 | lentiCRISPR - C3orf17 sgRNA 2 | depositor partial sequence | sequence record 128366 | lentiCRISPR - C3orf17 sgRNA 2 sequence 652 bps
GCTGTTAGAGAGATAATTAGAATTAATTTGACTGTAAACACAAAGATATTAGTACAAAATACGTGACGTA
GAAAGTAATAATTTCTTGGGTAGTTTGCAGTTTTAAAATTATGTTTTAAAATGGACTATCATATGCTTAC
CGTAACTTGAAAGTATTTCGATTTCTTGGCTTTATATATCTTGTGGAAAGGACGAAACACCGGGCCAAAT
GGGGTTTGTGGGTTTTAGAGCTAGAAATAGCAAGTTAAAATAAGGCTAGTCCGTTATCAACTTGAAAAAG
TGGCACCGAGTCGGTGCTTTTTTGAATTCTAGATCTTGAGACAAATGGCAGTATTCATCCACAATTTTAA
AAGAAAAGGGGGGATTGGGGGGTACAGTGCAGGGGAAAGAATAGTAGACATAATAGCAACAGACATACAA
ACTAAAGAATTACAAAAACAAATTACAAAAATTCAAAATTTTCGGGTTTATTACAGGGACAGCAGAGATC
CACTTTGGCGCCGGCTCGAGTGGCTCCGGTGCCCGTCAGTGGGCAGAGCGCACATCGCCCACAGTCCCCG
AGAAGTTGGGGGGAGGGGTCGGCAATTGAACCGGTGCCTAGAGAAGGTGGCGCGGGGTAAACTGGGAAAG
TGATGTCGTGTACTGGCTCCGC
